>Addgene plasmid #234247 | 8061-E10 | addgene full sequence | sequence record 468738 | Addgene NGS Result
CTTTCCTGCGTTATCCCCTGATTCTGTGGATAACCGTATTACCGCCTTTGAGTGAGCTGATACCGCTCGC
CGCAGCCGAACGACCGAGCGCAGCGAGTCAGTGAGCGAGGAAGCGGAAGAGCGCCCAATACGCAAACCGC
CTCTCCCCGCGCGTTGGCCGATTCATTAATGCAGCTGGCACGACAGGTTTCCCGACTGGAAAGCGGGCAG
TGAGCGCAACGCAATTAATACGCGTACCGCTAGCCAGGAAGAGTTTGTAGAAACGCAAAAAGGCCATCCG
TCAGGATGGCCTTCTGCTTAGTTTGATGCCTGGCAGTTTATGGCGGGCGTCCTGCCCGCCACCCTCCGGG
CCGTTGCTTCACAACGTTCAAATCCGCTCCCGGCGGATTTGTCCTACTCAGGAGAGCGTTCACCGACAAA
CAACAGATAAAACGAAAGGCCCAGTCTTCCGACTGAGCCTTTCGTTTTATTTGATGCCTGGCAGTTCCCT
ACTCTCGCGTTAACGCTAGCATGGATGTTTTCCCAGTCACGACGTTGTAAAACGACGGCCAGTCTTAAGC
TCGGGCCCCAAATAATGATTTTATTTTGACTGATAGTGACCTGTTCGTTGCAACAAATTGATGAGCAATG
CTTTTTTATAATGCCAACTTTGTACAAAAAAGTTGGCGAAAACCTGTACTTCCAAGGCACCATGGACAAT
ATGTCTATTACGAATACACCAACAAGTAATGATGCCTGTCTGAGCATTGTGCATAGTTTGATGTGCCATA
GACAAGGTGGAGAGAGTGAAACATTTGCAAAAAGAGCAATTGAAAGTTTGGTAAAGAAGCTGAAGGAGAA
AAAAGATGAATTGGATTCTTTAATAACAGCTATAACTACAAATGGAGCTCATCCTAGTAAATGTGTTACC
ATACAGAGAACATTGGATGGGAGGCTTCAGGTGGCTGGTCGGAAAGGATTTCCTCATGTGATCTATGCCC
GTCTCTGGAGGTGGCCTGATCTTCACAAAAATGAACTAAAACATGTTAAATATTGTCAGTATGCGTTTGA
CTTAAAATGTGATAGTGTCTGTGTGAATCCATATCACTACGAACGAGTTGTATCACCTGGAATTGATCTC
TCAGGATTAACACTGCAGAGTAATGCTCCATCAAGTATGATGGTGAAGGATGAATATGTGCATGACTTTG
AGGGACAGCCATCGTTGTCCACTGAAGGACATTCAATTCAAACCATCCAGCATCCACCAAGTAATCGTGC
ATCGACAGAGACATACAGCACCCCAGCTCTGTTAGCCCCATCTGAGTCTAATGCTACCAGCACTGCCAAC
TTTCCCAACATTCCTGTGGCTTCCACAAGTCAGCCTGCCAGTATACTGGGGGGCAGCCATAGTGAAGGAC
TGTTGCAGATAGCATCAGGGCCTCAGCCAGGACAGCAGCAGAATGGATTTACTGGTCAGCCAGCTACTTA
CCATCATAACAGCACTACCACCTGGACTGGAAGTAGGACTGCACCATACACACCTAATTTGCCTCACCAC
CAAAACGGCCATCTTCAGCACCACCCGCCTATGCCGCCCCATCCCGGACATTACTGGCCTGTTCACAATG
AGCTTGCATTCCAGCCTCCCATTTCCAATCATCCTGCTCCTGAGTATTGGTGTTCCATTGCTTACTTTGA
AATGGATGTTCAGGTAGGAGAGACATTTAAGGTTCCTTCAAGCTGCCCTATTGTTACTGTTGATGGATAC
GTGGACCCTTCTGGAGGAGATCGCTTTTGTTTGGGTCAACTCTCCAATGTCCACAGGACAGAAGCCATTG
AGAGAGCAAGGTTGCACATAGGCAAAGGTGTGCAGTTGGAATGTAAAGGTGAAGGTGATGTTTGGGTCAG
GTGCCTTAGTGACCACGCGGTCTTTGTACAGAGTTACTACTTAGACAGAGAAGCTGGGCGTGCACCTGGA
GATGCTGTTCATAAGATCTACCCAAGTGCATATATAAAGGTCTTTGATTTGCGTCAGTGTCATCGACAGA
TGCAGCAGCAGGCGGCTACTGCACAAGCTGCAGCAGCTGCCCAGGCAGCAGCCGTGGCAGGAAACATCCC
TGGCCCAGGATCAGTAGGTGGAATAGCTCCAGCTATCAGTCTGTCAGCTGCTGCTGGAATTGGTGTTGAT
GACCTTCGTCGCTTATGCATACTCAGGATGAGTTTTGTGAAAGGCTGGGGACCGGATTACCCAAGACAGA
GCATCAAAGAAACACCTTGCTGGATTGAAATTCACTTACACCGGGCCCTCCAGCTCCTAGACGAAGTACT
TCATACCATGCCGATTGCAGACCCACAACCTTTAGACTAATCAACTTTCTTGTACAAAGTTGGCATTATA
AGAAAGCATTGCTTATCAATTTGTTGCAACGAACAGGTCACTATCAGTCAAAATAAAATCATTATTTGCC
ATCCAGCTGATATCCCCTATAGTGAGTCGTATTACATGGTCATAGCTGTTTCCTGGCAGCTCTGGCCCGT
GTCTCAAAATCTCTGATGTTACATTGCACAAGATAAAAATATATCATCATGCCTCCTCTAGACCAGCCAG
GACAGAAATGCCTCGACTTCGCTGCTACCCAAGGTTGCCGGGTGACGCACACCGTGGAAACGGATGAAGG
CACGAACCCAGTGGACATAAGCCTGTTCGGTTCGTAAGCTGTAATGCAAGTAGCGTATGCGCTCACGCAA
CTGGTCCAGAACCTTGACCGAACGCAGCGGTGGTAACGGCGCAGTGGCGGTTTTCATGGCTTGTTATGAC
TGTTTTTTTGGGGTACAGTCTATGCCTCGGGCATCCAAGCAGCAAGCGCGTTACGCCGTGGGTCGATGTT
TGATGTTATGGAGCAGCAACGATGTTACGCAGCAGGGCAGTCGCCCTAAAACAAAGTTAAACATTATGAG
GGAAGCGGTGATCGCCGAAGTATCGACTCAACTATCAGAGGTAGTTGGCGTCATCGAGCGCCATCTCGAA
CCGACGTTGCTGGCCGTACATTTGTACGGCTCCGCAGTGGATGGCGGCCTGAAGCCACACAGTGATATTG
ATTTGCTGGTTACGGTGACCGTAAGGCTTGATGAAACAACGCGGCGAGCTTTGATCAACGACCTTTTGGA
AACTTCGGCTTCCCCTGGAGAGAGCGAGATTCTCCGCGCTGTAGAAGTCACCATTGTTGTGCACGACGAC
ATCATTCCGTGGCGTTATCCAGCTAAGCGCGAACTGCAATTTGGAGAATGGCAGCGCAATGACATTCTTG
CAGGTATCTTCGAGCCAGCCACGATCGACATTGATCTGGCTATCTTGCTGACAAAAGCAAGAGAACATAG
CGTTGCCTTGGTAGGTCCAGCGGCGGAGGAACTCTTTGATCCGGTTCCTGAACAGGATCTATTTGAGGCG
CTAAATGAAACCTTAACGCTATGGAACTCGCCGCCCGACTGGGCTGGCGATGAGCGAAATGTAGTGCTTA
CGTTGTCCCGCATTTGGTACAGCGCAGTAACCGGCAAAATCGCGCCGAAGGATGTCGCTGCCGACTGGGC
AATGGAGCGCCTGCCGGCCCAGTATCAGCCCGTCATACTTGAAGCTAGACAGGCTTATCTTGGACAAGAA
GAAGATCGCTTGGCCTCGCGCGCAGATCAGTTGGAAGAATTTGTCCACTACGTGAAAGGCGAGATCACCA
AGGTAGTCGGCAAATAACCCTCGACTCTAGAGGATCCCCGGGTACCGAGCTCGAATTCCGTGATAGGTGG
GCTGCCCTTCCTGGTTGGCTTGGTTTCATCAGCCATCCGCTTGCCCTCATCTGTTACGCCGGCGGTAGCC
GGCCAGCCTCGCAGAGCAGGATTCCCGTTGAGCACCGCCAGGTGCGAATAAGGGACAGTGAAGAAGGAAC
ACCCGCTCGCGGGTGGGCCTACTTCACCTATCCTGCCCGGCTGACGCCGTTGGATACACCAAGGAAAGTC
TACACGAACCCTTTGGCAAAATCCTGTATATCGTGCGAAAAAGGATGGATATACCGAAAAAATCGCTATA
ATGACCCCGAAGCAGGGTTATGCAGCGGAAAACGGAATTCGAGCTCGGTACCCGGGGATCCTCTAGAGTC
GAGCCACCCATGACCAAAATCCCTTAACGTGAGTTACGCGTCGTTCCACTGAGCGTCAGACCCCGTAGAA
AAGATCAAAGGATCTTCTTGAGATCCTTTTTTTCTGCGCGTAATCTGCTGCTTGCAAACAAAAAAACCAC
CGCTACCAGCGGTGGTTTGTTTGCCGGATCAAGAGCTACCAACTCTTTTTCCGAAGGTAACTGGCTTCAG
CAGAGCGCAGATACCAAATACTGTTCTTCTAGTGTAGCCGTAGTTAGGCCACCACTTCAAGAACTCTGTA
GCACCGCCTACATACCTCGCTCTGCTAATCCTGTTACCAGTGGCTGCTGCCAGTGGCGATAAGTCGTGTC
TTACCGGGTTGGACTCAAGACGATAGTTACCGGATAAGGCGCAGCGGTCGGGCTGAACGGGGGGTTCGTG
CACACAGCCCAGCTTGGAGCGAACGACCTACACCGAACTGAGATACCTACAGCGTGAGCTATGAGAAAGC
GCCACGCTTCCCGAAGGGAGAAAGGCGGACAGGTATCCGGTAAGCGGCAGGGTCGGAACAGGAGAGCGCA
CGAGGGAGCTTCCAGGGGGAAACGCCTGGTATCTTTATAGTCCTGTCGGGTTTCGCCACCTCTGACTTGA
GCGTCGATTTTTGTGATGCTCGTCAGGGGGGCGGAGCCTATGGAAAAACGCCAGCAACGCGGCCTTTTTA
CGGTTCCTGGCCTTTTGCTGGCCTTTTGCTCACATGTT
Features (pLannotate 1.2.2; 17 found; start..end, strand, type, name):
    121..213     +  CDS            lacI (fragment): lac repressor; lacI; The lac repressor binds to the lac operator to inhibit transcription in E. coli. This inhibition can be relieved by adding lactose or isopropyl-β-D-thiogalactopyranoside (IPTG).
    268..295     -  terminator     rrnB T2 terminator: transcription terminator T2 from the E. coli rrnB gene
    427..470     +  terminator     rrnB T1 terminator: Escherichia coli rrnB; transcription terminator T1 from the E. coli rrnB gene
    517..553     -  CDS            lacZα (fragment): LacZα fragment of β-galactosidase; lacZ fragment
    570..665     +  protein_bind   attL3: mutant version of attL; recombination site for the Gateway® LR reaction LR Clonase™
    668..684     +  CDS            TEV site (fragment): tobacco etch virus (TEV) protease recognition and cleavage site
    692..2347    +  CDS            SMAD4: SMAD4_HUMAN - Also known as DPC4, MADH4. Experimental evidence at protein level: Swiss-Prot protein existence level 1. In muscle physiology, plays a central role in the balance between atrophy and hypertrophy. When recruited by MSTN, promotes atrophy response via phosphorylated SMAD2/4. MSTN decrease causes SMAD4 release and subsequent recruitment by the BMP pathway to promote hypertrophy via phosphorylated SMAD1/5/8. Acts synergistically with SMAD1 and YY1 in bone morphogenetic protein (BMP)-mediated cardiac- specific gene expression. Binds to SMAD binding elements (SBEs) (5'- GTCT/AGAC-3') w
   2352..2447    -  protein_bind   attL3: mutant version of attL; recombination site for the Gateway® LR reaction LR Clonase™
   2466..2484    -  promoter       T7 promoter: promoter for bacteriophage T7 RNA polymerase
   2674..2697    +  promoter       Pc promoter (fragment): intI1 (promoter lies within the coding sequence); class 1 integron promoter
   2873..2929    +  CDS            GmR (fragment): gentamycin acetyltransferase; aacC1; confers resistance to gentamycin
   2936..3727    +  CDS            SmR: aminoglycoside adenylyltransferase (Murphy, 1985); aadA; confers resistance to spectinomycin and streptomycin
   3731..3768    -  misc_feature   MCS (fragment): pUC18/19 multiple cloning site
   3771..3816    -  CDS            traJ (fragment): oriT-recognizing protein; traJ
   3849..3958    -  oriT           oriT: incP origin of transfer
   4095..4132    +  misc_feature   MCS (fragment): pUC18/19 multiple cloning site
   4218..4806    +  rep_origin     ori: high-copy-number ColE1/pMB1/pBR322/pUC origin of replication
