[The description below was written by a language model from this plasmid's Addgene catalogue record and pLannotate feature annotations shown in this document.]
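Description:
8061-E10 is a Gateway entry clone built on the pDonr-253 backbone and carrying the human SMAD4 open reading frame. It is a bacterial propagation and cloning intermediate rather than an expression vector. It replicates in E. coli from a high-copy ColE1/pUC-type origin and is selected with spectinomycin through the aadA (SmR) aminoglycoside adenylyltransferase gene, which appears to be driven by a class 1 integron Pc promoter fragment annotated upstream. The sequenced record is 4,868 nt. It also contains an incP oriT with small traJ, gentamicin-resistance, lacI, lacZα and polylinker remnants, which are backbone leftovers. rrnB T1 and T2 terminators sit upstream of the cloning region, where they insulate the insert from read-through transcription.

The SMAD4 coding sequence is flanked by two attL-type recombination sites. The automated annotation labels both as attL3, but the record does not confirm the exact attL variants. These sites let an LR Clonase reaction move the ORF directionally into any compatible destination vector. The ORF retains its native stop codon, so the clone suits expression of untagged protein or N-terminal fusions supplied by the destination vector, but not C-terminal tags. A short partial match to a TEV protease site lies just upstream of the start of the ORF. A T7 promoter lies outside the downstream att site, on the opposite strand to the ORF and pointing back toward it. No eukaryotic promoter is present. SMAD4 (also DPC4/MADH4) is the common-mediator SMAD that partners with receptor-activated SMADs in TGF-β and BMP signalling. The clone therefore serves as a source for building SMAD4 expression constructs.
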