Addgene plasmid #234247: 8061-E10
Purpose: Gateway ORF Entry clone of human SMAD4 with stop codon (for native or N-terminal fusions)
Depositing lab: Dominic Esposito. Depositing organization: Frederick National Laboratory.
Backbone
  Vector backbone: pDonr-253
  Backbone size w/o insert (bp): 3155
  Vector type: Gateway Entry Clone
Growth in bacteria
  Bacterial resistance: Spectinomycin, 50 μg/mL
  Growth temperature: 37°C
  Growth strain: DH5alpha
  Copy number: High Copy
Gene/Insert
  Gene/Insert name: SMAD4
  Species: H. sapiens (human)
  Insert size (bp): 1737
  Entrez Gene: SMAD4 (a.k.a. DPC4, JIP, MADH4, MYHRS)
  Cloning method: Gateway Cloning
  Sequencing primers: 5′ M13F 23-mer (5'-CCCAGTCACGACGTTGTAAAACG); 3′ attLR 23-mer (5'-TAACATCAGAGATTTTGAGACAC)
Terms and licenses: Academic/Nonprofit Terms; Industry Terms: Not Available to Industry
How to cite: 8061-E10 was a gift from Dominic Esposito (Addgene plasmid # 234247 ; http://n2t.net/addgene:234247 ; RRID:Addgene_234247)
